Addgene plasmid #132702: pCMJJ4-FOXO1-IRES-Thy1.1
Purpose: Expresses Thy1.1 and FOXO1
Depositing lab: Mandy Ford. Depositing organization: Emory University. Publication: CD28-Dependent CTLA-4 Expression Fine-Tunes the Activation of Human Th17 Cells. Krummey SM, Hartigan CR, Liu D, Ford ML. iScience. 2020 Apr 24;23(4):100912. doi: 10.1016/j.isci.2020.100912. Epub 2020 Feb 14. PubMed 32203908.
Backbone
  Vector backbone: pCMJJ4
  Backbone size w/o insert (bp): 9900
  Total vector size (bp): 11900
  Vector type: Mammalian Expression
Growth in bacteria
  Bacterial resistance: Ampicillin, 100 μg/mL
  Growth temperature: 37°C
  Growth strain: DH5alpha
  Copy number: Unknown
Gene/Insert
  Gene/Insert name: FOXO1 (alt name: forkhead box O1)
  Species: H. sapiens (human)
  Insert size (bp): 1900
  GenBank ID: NM_002015
  Entrez Gene: FOXO1 (a.k.a. FKH1, FKHR, FOXO1A)
  Promoter: CMV
  Cloning method: Restriction Enzyme; 5′ cloning site PacI (unknown if destroyed); 3′ cloning site BamHI (unknown if destroyed)
  Sequencing primers: 5′ GCTCGGCGGGCTGGAAGAA; 3′ CCTCACATTGCCAAAAGACG
Resource information
  A portion of this plasmid was derived from a plasmid made by: FOXO1 gene obtained from Origene (Cat.# RC200477). The pCMJJ4 was a gift from Joshy Jacob (Emory University), which contains the Thy1.1 insert. Cloning was performed by Oskar Laur at the Emory Integrated Genomics Core.
Terms and licenses: Academic/Nonprofit Terms; Industry Terms: Not Available to Industry
Depositor comments: FOXO1 contains a A511V mismatch that has not been found to have an impact in functional assays.
How to cite: pCMJJ4-FOXO1-IRES-Thy1.1 was a gift from Mandy Ford (Addgene plasmid # 132702 ; http://n2t.net/addgene:132702 ; RRID:Addgene_132702)
