[The description below was written by a language model from this plasmid's Addgene catalogue record and pLannotate feature annotations shown in this document.]
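Description:
pCMJJ4-FOXO1-IRES-Thy1.1 is an approximately 11.9 kb plasmid catalogued as a mammalian expression vector. Its feature table, however, shows the architecture of an HIV-1-based, self-inactivating lentiviral transfer vector. A truncated 5' LTR is followed by the Ψ packaging signal, a gag fragment and the Rev response element. These lie upstream of the expression cassette, and a ΔU3 3' LTR closes the unit. These elements would allow the transcript to be packaged into lentiviral particles when helper functions are supplied in trans, although the catalogue entry does not itself describe the plasmid as lentiviral. In bacteria it is maintained through a high-copy ColE1/pUC-type origin and selected with ampicillin via β-lactamase. The backbone also carries pBR322 remnants (tetracycline resistance, bom and rop fragments). An SV40 promoter sits upstream of E. coli gpt sequences annotated as two fragments, followed by SV40 small t intron and polyadenylation sequences. This appears to be a legacy selection cassette, and the record does not say whether it is functional.

The payload is a bicistronic cassette driven by the CMV immediate early enhancer and promoter. Human FOXO1 (forkhead box O1), a transcription factor, is the first open reading frame. It was inserted between PacI and BamHI sites and carries an A511V substitution that the depositor reports has had no impact in functional assays. An EMCV IRES then permits cap-independent translation of mouse Thy1.1 (CD90.1), a GPI-anchored surface glycoprotein, from the same mRNA. Thy1.1 therefore serves as a surface marker identifying cells that also express FOXO1. A WPRE downstream enhances transcript expression. The associated publication concerns CD28-dependent CTLA-4 expression in human Th17 cells, consistent with FOXO1 overexpression studies in T cells.
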