Features (pLannotate 1.2.2; 36 found; start..end, strand, type, name):
    148..248     +  CDS            Rev (fragment): human immunodeficiency virus 1 (HIV-1) Rev protein; rev; enhances nuclear export of unspliced and incompletely spliced viral mRNAs
    249..269     -  misc_feature   MCS (fragment): pBluescript multiple cloning site
    279..582     +  enhancer       CMV enhancer: human cytomegalovirus immediate early enhancer
    583..786     +  promoter       CMV promoter: human cytomegalovirus (CMV) immediate early promoter
    898..2862    +  CDS            FOXO1: FOXO1_HUMAN - Also known as FKHR, FOXO1A. Experimental evidence at protein level: Swiss-Prot protein existence level 1. Transcription factor that is the main target of insulin signaling and regulates metabolic homeostasis in response to oxidative stress (PubMed:10358076, PubMed:12228231, PubMed:15220471, PubMed:15890677, PubMed:18356527, PubMed:19221179, PubMed:20543840, PubMed:21245099). Binds to the insulin response element (IRE) with consensus sequence 5'-TT[G/A]TTTTG-3' and the related Daf-16 family binding element (DBE) with consensus sequence 5'-TT[G/A]TTTAC-3' (PubMed:10358076). Activit
   2883..2915    -  misc_feature   MCS (fragment): pBluescript multiple cloning site
   3017..3479    +  misc_feature   IRES: internal ribosome entry site (IRES) of the encephalomyocarditis virus (EMCV)
   3491..3509    +  intron         CMV intron (fragment): modified intron A from human cytomegalovirus
   3529..4017    +  CDS            Thy1.1: mouse GPI-anchored cell surface glycoprotein of the immunoglobulin superfamily This allele of Thy1 is also known as CD90.1.
   4021..4045    +  misc_feature   MCS (fragment): pBluescript multiple cloning site
   4045..4633    +  misc_feature   WPRE: woodchuck hepatitis virus posttranscriptional regulatory element
   4634..4656    +  misc_feature   MCS (fragment): pBluescript multiple cloning site
   4673..4741    +  CDS            nef (fragment): NEF_HV1Z2 - Experimental evidence at protein level: Swiss-Prot protein existence level 1. Extracellular Nef protein targets CD4(+) T-lymphocytes for apoptosis by interacting with CXCR4 surface receptors. From Human immunodeficiency virus type 1 group M subtype D (isolate Z2/CDC-Z34) (HIV-1).
   4743..4976    +  LTR            3' LTR (ΔU3): self-inactivating 3' long terminal repeat (LTR) from HIV-1
   5001..5019    -  promoter       SP6 promoter: promoter for bacteriophage SP6 RNA polymerase
   5247..5526    +  CDS            TcR (fragment): tetracycline efflux protein; tet; confers resistance to tetracycline
   5527..5575    -  misc_feature   bom (fragment): basis of mobility region from pBR322
   5677..5712    -  CDS            rop (fragment): Rop protein, which maintains plasmids at low copy number; rop
   5807..5911    +  promoter       AmpR promoter: bla
   5912..6772    +  CDS            AmpR: β-lactamase; bla; confers resistance to ampicillin, carbenicillin, and related antibiotics
   6943..7531    +  rep_origin     ori: high-copy-number ColE1/pMB1/pBR322/pUC origin of replication
   7714..7770    +  CDS            lacI (fragment): lac repressor; lacI; The lac repressor binds to the lac operator to inhibit transcription in E. coli. This inhibition can be relieved by adding lactose or isopropyl-β-D-thiogalactopyranoside (IPTG).
   7777..8106    +  promoter       SV40 promoter: SV40 enhancer and early promoter
   8306..8425    +  CDS            gpt (fragment): XGPT_ECOLI - Also known as gpp, gxu. Experimental evidence at protein level: Swiss-Prot protein existence level 1. Purine salvage pathway enzyme that catalyzes the transfer of the ribosyl-5-phosphate group from 5-phospho-alpha-D-ribose 1- diphosphate (PRPP) to the N9 position of the 6-oxopurines guanine and xanthine to form the corresponding ribonucleotides GMP (guanosine 5'- monophosphate) and XMP (xanthosine 5'-monophosphate), with the release of PPi. To a lesser extent, also acts on hypoxanthine (PubMed:9100006, PubMed:3886014). Does not ribophosphorylate adenine (PubMed:3886014). From Esch
   8425..8760    +  CDS            gpt (fragment): XGPT_ECOLI - Also known as gpp, gxu. Experimental evidence at protein level: Swiss-Prot protein existence level 1. Purine salvage pathway enzyme that catalyzes the transfer of the ribosyl-5-phosphate group from 5-phospho-alpha-D-ribose 1- diphosphate (PRPP) to the N9 position of the 6-oxopurines guanine and xanthine to form the corresponding ribonucleotides GMP (guanosine 5'- monophosphate) and XMP (xanthosine 5'-monophosphate), with the release of PPi. To a lesser extent, also acts on hypoxanthine (PubMed:9100006, PubMed:3886014). Does not ribophosphorylate adenine (PubMed:3886014). From Esch
   8855..9160    +  CDS            frsA (fragment): FRSA_ECOLI - Also known as yafA. Experimental evidence at protein level: Swiss-Prot protein existence level 1. Catalyzes the hydrolysis of esters (PubMed:15808744). Displays esterase activity toward pNP-butyrate (PubMed:15808744). May stimulate mixed-acid fermentation by acting as a fermentation/respiration switch that down-regulates respiration and up- regulates fermentation rates (PubMed:15169777). From Escherichia coli (strain K12).
   9164..9238    +  CDS            small t antigen (fragment): SV40 (simian virus 40) small t antigen
   9240..9305    +  intron         small t intron: SV40 (simian virus 40) small t antigen intron
   9435..9455    +  CDS            SV40 NLS: nuclear localization signal of SV40 (simian virus 40) large T antigen
   9774..9857    +  CDS            large T antigen (fragment): large T antigen from SV40 (simian virus 40)
   9880..10014   +  polyA_signal   SV40 poly(A) signal: SV40 polyadenylation signal
  10181..10510   +  CDS            nef (fragment): NEF_HV1BR - Experimental evidence at protein level: Swiss-Prot protein existence level 1. Extracellular Nef protein targets CD4(+) T-lymphocytes for apoptosis by interacting with CXCR4 surface receptors (PubMed:14990729). From Human immunodeficiency virus type 1 group M subtype B (isolate BRU/LAI) (HIV-1).
  10558..10815   +  LTR            5' LTR (truncated): truncated 5' long terminal repeat (LTR) from HIV-1
  10862..10987   +  misc_feature   HIV-1 Ψ: packaging signal of human immunodeficiency virus type 1
  10971..11334   +  CDS            HIV-1 gag (fragment): gag protein from human immunodeficiency virus 1; gag
  11429..11765   +  ncRNA          RRE: Accession: RF00036 - HIV Rev response element
>Addgene plasmid #132702 | pCMJJ4-FOXO1-IRES-Thy1.1 | addgene full sequence | sequence record 260066 | Addgene NGS Result
TGGAATTGGTTTAACATAACAAATTGGCTGTGGTATATAAAATTATTCATAATGATAGTAGGAGGCTTGG
TAGGTTTAAGAATAGTTTTTGCTGTACTTTCTATAGTGAATAGAGTTAGGCAGGGATATTCACCATTATC
GTTTCAGACCCACCTCCCAACCCCGAGGGGACCCGACAGGCCCGAAGGAATAGAAGAAGAAGGTGGAGAG
AGAGACAGAGACAGATCCATTCGATTAGTGAACGGATCTCGACGGTATCGATAAGCTTGGGAGTTCCGCG
TTACATAACTTACGGTAAATGGCCCGCCTGGCTGACCGCCCAACGACCCCCGCCCATTGACGTCAATAAT
GACGTATGTTCCCATAGTAACGCCAATAGGGACTTTCCATTGACGTCAATGGGTGGAGTATTTACGGTAA
ACTGCCCACTTGGCAGTACATCAAGTGTATCATATGCCAAGTACGCCCCCTATTGACGTCAATGACGGTA
AATGGCCCGCCTGGCATTATGCCCAGTACATGACCTTATGGGACTTTCCTACTTGGCAGTACATCTACGT
ATTAGTCATCGCTATTACCATGGTGATGCGGTTTTGGCAGTACATCAATGGGCGTGGATAGCGGTTTGAC
TCACGGGGATTTCCAAGTCTCCACCCCATTGACGTCAATGGGAGTTTGTTTTGGCACCAAAATCAACGGG
ACTTTCCAAAATGTCGTAACAACTCCGCCCCATTGACGCAAATGGGCGGTAGGCGTGTACGGTGGGAGGT
CTATATAAGCAGAGCTCGTTTAGTGAACCGTCAGATCGCCTGGAGACGCCATCCACGCTGTTTTGACCTC
CATAGAAGACACCGACTCTAGCTAGAGGATCATTTAAATTTAATTAAGTTTGCCACCATGGCCGAGGCGC
CTCAGGTGGTGGAGATCGACCCGGACTTCGAGCCGCTGCCCCGGCCGCGCTCGTGCACCTGGCCGCTGCC
CAGGCCGGAGTTTAGCCAGTCCAACTCGGCCACCTCCAGCCCGGCGCCGTCGGGCAGCGCGGCTGCCAAC
CCCGACGCCGCGGCGGGCCTGCCCTCGGCCTCGGCTGCCGCTGTCAGCGCCGACTTCATGAGCAACCTGA
GCTTGCTGGAGGAGAGCGAGGACTTCCCGCAGGCGCCCGGCTCCGTGGCGGCGGCGGTGGCGGCGGCGGC
CGCCGCGGCCGCCACCGGGGGGCTGTGCGGGGACTTCCAGGGCCCGGAGGCGGGCTGCCTGCACCCAGCG
CCACCGCAGCCCCCGCCGCCCGGGCCGCTGTCGCAGCACCCGCCGGTGCCCCCCGCCGCCGCTGGGCCGC
TCGCGGGGCAGCCGCGCAAGAGCAGCTCGTCCCGCCGCAACGCGTGGGGCAACCTGTCCTACGCCGACCT
CATCACCAAGGCCATCGAGAGCTCGGCGGAGAAGCGGCTCACGCTGTCGCAGATCTACGAGTGGATGGTC
AAGAGCGTGCCCTACTTCAAGGATAAGGGTGACAGCAACAGCTCGGCGGGCTGGAAGAATTCAATTCGTC
ATAATCTGTCCCTACACAGCAAGTTCATTCGTGTGCAGAATGAAGGAACTGGAAAAAGTTCTTGGTGGAT
GCTCAATCCAGAGGGTGGCAAGAGCGGGAAATCTCCTAGGAGAAGAGCTGCATCCATGGACAACAACAGT
AAATTTGCTAAGAGCCGAAGCCGAGCTGCCAAGAAGAAAGCATCTCTCCAGTCTGGCCAGGAGGGTGCTG
GGGACAGCCCTGGATCACAGTTTTCCAAATGGCCTGCAAGCCCTGGCTCTCACAGCAATGATGACTTTGA
TAACTGGAGTACATTTCGCCCTCGAACTAGCTCAAATGCTAGTACTATTAGTGGGAGACTCTCACCCATT
ATGACCGAACAGGATGATCTTGGAGAAGGGGATGTGCATTCTATGGTGTACCCGCCATCTGCCGCAAAGA
TGGCCTCTACTTTACCCAGTCTGTCTGAGATAAGCAATCCCGAAAACATGGAAAATCTTTTGGATAATCT
CAACCTTCTCTCATCACCAACATCATTAACTGTTTCGACCCAGTCCTCACCTGGCACCATGATGCAGCAG
ACGCCGTGCTACTCGTTTGCGCCACCAAACACCAGTTTGAATTCACCCAGCCCAAACTACCAAAAATATA
CATATGGCCAATCCAGCATGAGCCCTTTGCCCCAGATGCCTATACAAACACTTCAGGACAATAAGTCGAG
TTATGGAGGTATGAGTCAGTATAACTGTGCGCCTGGACTCTTGAAGGAGTTGCTGACTTCTGACTCTCCT
CCCCATAATGACATTATGACACCAGTTGATCCTGGGGTAGCCCAGCCCAACAGCCGGGTTCTGGGCCAGA
ACGTCATGATGGGCCCTAATTCGGTCATGTCAACCTATGGCAGCCAGGTATCTCATAACAAAATGATGAA
TCCCAGCTCCCATACCCACCCTGGACATGCTCAGCAGACATCTGCAGTTAACGGGCGTCCCCTGCCCCAC
ACGGTAAGCACCATGCCCCACACCTCGGGTATGAACCGCCTGACCCAAGTGAAGACACCTGTACAAGTGC
CTCTGCCCCACCCCATGCAGATGAGTGCCCTGGGGGGCTACTCCTCCGTGAGCAGCTGCAATGGCTATGG
CAGAATGGGCCTTCTCCACCAGGAGAAGCTCCCAAGTGACTTGGATGGCATGTTCATTGAGCGCTTAGAC
TGTGACATGGAATCCATCATTCGGAATGACCTCATGGATGGAGATACATTGGATTTTAACTTTGACAATG
TGTTGCCCAACCAAAGCTTCCCACACAGTGTCAAGACAACGACACATAGCTGGGTGTCAGGCTAAGGATC
CAAACGATCCCCTCGACGGTATCGATAAGCTTGATATCGAATTCCGCCCCCCCCCCTAACGTTACTGGCC
GAAGCCGCTTGGAATAAGGCCGGTGTGCGTTTGTCTATATGTTATTTTCCACCATATTGCCGTCTTTTGG
CAATGTGAGGGCCCGGAAACCTGGCCCTGTCTTCTTGACGAGCATTCCTAGGGGTCTTTCCCCTCTCGCC
AAAGGAATGCAAGGTCTGTTGAATGTCGTGAAGGAAGCAGTTCCTCTGGAAGCTTCTTGAAGACAAACAA
CGTCTGTAGCGACCCTTTGCAGGCAGCGGAACCCCCCACCTGGCGACAGGTGCCTCTGCGGCCAAAAGCC
ACGTGTATAAGATACACCTGCAAAGGCGGCACAACCCCAGTGCCACGTTGTGAGTTGGATAGTTGTGGAA
AGAGTCAAATGGCTCTCCTCAAGCGTATTCAACAAGGGGCTGAAGGATGCCCAGAAGGTACCCCATTGTA
TGGGATCTGATCTGGGGCCTCGGTGCACATGCTTTACATGTGTTTAGTCGAGGTTAAAAAAACGTCTAGG
CCCCCCGAACCACGGGGACGTGGTTTTCCTTTGAAAAACACGATGATAATATGGCCACAACCATGGGTCT
TTTCTGCAGTCACCGTCCTCGAGGCACCATGAACCCAGCCATCAGCGTCGCTCTCCTGCTCTCAGTCTTG
CAGGTGTCCCGAGGGCAGAAGGTGACCAGCCTGACAGCCTGCCTGGTGAACCAAAACCTTCGCCTGGACT
GCCGCCATGAGAATAACACCAAGGATAACTCCATCCAGCATGAGTTCAGCCTGACCCGAGAGAAGAGGAA
GCACGTGCTCTCAGGCACCCTTGGGATACCCGAGCACACGTACCGCTCCCGCGTCACCCTCTCCAACCAG
CCCTATATCAAGGTCCTTACCCTAGCCAACTTCACCACCAAGGATGAGGGCGACTACTTTTGTGAGCTTC
GCGTCTCGGGCGCGAATCCCATGAGCTCCAATAAAAGTATCAGTGTGTATAGAGACAAGCTGGTCAAGTG
TGGCGGCATAAGCCTGCTGGTTCAGAACACATCCTGGATGCTGCTGCTGCTGCTTTCCCTCTCCCTCCTC
CAAGCCCTGGACTTCATTTCTCTGTGACGCGAATTCGATATCAAGCTTATCGATAATCAACCTCTGGATT
ACAAAATTTGTGAAAGATTGACTGGTATTCTTAACTATGTTGCTCCTTTTACGCTATGTGGATACGCTGC
TTTAATGCCTTTGTATCATGCTATTGCTTCCCGTATGGCTTTCATTTTCTCCTCCTTGTATAAATCCTGG
TTGCTGTCTCTTTATGAGGAGTTGTGGCCCGTTGTCAGGCAACGTGGCGTGGTGTGCACTGTGTTTGCTG
ACGCAACCCCCACTGGTTGGGGCATTGCCACCACCTGTCAGCTCCTTTCCGGGACTTTCGCTTTCCCCCT
CCCTATTGCCACGGCGGAACTCATCGCCGCCTGCCTTGCCCGCTGCTGGACAGGGGCTCGGCTGTTGGGC
ACTGACAATTCCGTGGTGTTGTCGGGGAAATCATCGTCCTTTCCTTGGCTGCTCGCCTGTGTTGCCACCT
GGATTCTGCGCGGGACGTCCTTCTGCTACGTCCCTTCGGCCCTCAATCCAGCGGACCTTCCTTCCCGCGG
CCTGCTGCCGGCTCTGCGGCCTCTTCCGCGTCTTCGCCTTCGCCCTCAGACGAGTCGGATCTCCCTTTGG
GCCGCCTCCCCGCATCGATACCGTCGACCTCGAGGGAATTAATTCGAGCTCGGTACCTTTAAGACCAATG
ACTTACAAGGCAGCTGTAGATCTTAGCCACTTTTTAAAAGAAAAGGGGGGACTGGAAGGGCTAATTCACT
CCCAACGAAGACAAGATCTGCTTTTTGCTTGTACTGGGTCTCTCTGGTTAGACCAGATCTGAGCCTGGGA
GCTCTCTGGCTAACTAGGGAACCCACTGCTTAAGCCTCAATAAAGCTTGCCTTGAGTGCTTCAAGTAGTG
TGTGCCCGTCTGTTGTGTGACTCTGGTAACTAGAGATCCCTCAGACCCTTTTAGTCAGTGTGGAAAATCT
CTAGCAGCATCTAGAATTAATTCCGTGTATTCTATAGTGTCACCTAAATCGTATGTGTATGATACATAAG
GTTATGTATTAATTGTAGCCGCGTTCTAACGACAATATGTACAAGCCTAATTGTGTAGCATCTGGCTTAC
TGAAGCAGACCCTATCATCTCTCTCGTAAACTGCCGTCAGAGTCGGTTTGGTTGGACGAACCTTCTGAGT
TTCTGGTAACGCCGTCCCGCACCCGGAAATGGTCAGCGAACCAATCAGCAGGGTCATCGCTAGCCAGATC
CTCTACGCCGGACGCATCGTGGCCGGCATCACCGGCGCCACAGGTGCGGTTGCTGGCGCCTATATCGCCG
ACATCACCGATGGGGAAGATCGGGCTCGCCACTTCGGGCTCATGAGCGCTTGTTTCGGCGTGGGTATGGT
GGCAGGCCCCGTGGCCGGGGGACTGTTGGGCGCCATCTCCTTGCATGCACCATTCCTTGCGGCGGCGGTG
CTCAACGGCCTCAACCTACTACTGGGCTGCTTCCTAATGCAGGAGTCGCATAAGGGAGAGCGTCGAATGG
TGCACTCTCAGTACAATCTGCTCTGATGCCGCATAGTTAAGCCAGCCCCGACACCCGCCAACACCCGCTG
ACGCGCCCTGACGGGCTTGTCTGCTCCCGGCATCCGCTTACAGACAAGCTGTGACCGTCTCCGGGAGCTG
CATGTGTCAGAGGTTTTCACCGTCATCACCGAAACGCGCGAGACGAAAGGGCCTCGTGATACGCCTATTT
TTATAGGTTAATGTCATGATAATAATGGTTTCTTAGACGTCAGGTGGCACTTTTCGGGGAAATGTGCGCG
GAACCCCTATTTGTTTATTTTTCTAAATACATTCAAATATGTATCCGCTCATGAGACAATAACCCTGATA
AATGCTTCAATAATATTGAAAAAGGAAGAGTATGAGTATTCAACATTTCCGTGTCGCCCTTATTCCCTTT
TTTGCGGCATTTTGCCTTCCTGTTTTTGCTCACCCAGAAACGCTGGTGAAAGTAAAAGATGCTGAAGATC
AGTTGGGTGCACGAGTGGGTTACATCGAACTGGATCTCAACAGCGGTAAGATCCTTGAGAGTTTTCGCCC
CGAAGAACGTTTTCCAATGATGAGCACTTTTAAAGTTCTGCTATGTGGCGCGGTATTATCCCGTATTGAC
GCCGGGCAAGAGCAACTCGGTCGCCGCATACACTATTCTCAGAATGACTTGGTTGAGTACTCACCAGTCA
CAGAAAAGCATCTTACGGATGGCATGACAGTAAGAGAATTATGCAGTGCTGCCATAACCATGAGTGATAA
CACTGCGGCCAACTTACTTCTGACAACGATCGGAGGACCGAAGGAGCTAACCGCTTTTTTGCACAACATG
GGGGATCATGTAACTCGCCTTGATCGTTGGGAACCGGAGCTGAATGAAGCCATACCAAACGACGAGCGTG
ACACCACGATGCCTGTAGCAATGGCAACAACGTTGCGCAAACTATTAACTGGCGAACTACTTACTCTAGC
TTCCCGGCAACAATTAATAGACTGGATGGAGGCGGATAAAGTTGCAGGACCACTTCTGCGCTCGGCCCTT
CCGGCTGGCTGGTTTATTGCTGATAAATCTGGAGCCGGTGAGCGTGGGTCTCGCGGTATCATTGCAGCAC
TGGGGCCAGATGGTAAGCCCTCCCGTATCGTAGTTATCTACACGACGGGGAGTCAGGCAACTATGGATGA
ACGAAATAGACAGATCGCTGAGATAGGTGCCTCACTGATTAAGCATTGGTAACTGTCAGACCAAGTTTAC
TCATATATACTTTAGATTGATTTAAAACTTCATTTTTAATTTAAAAGGATCTAGGTGAAGATCCTTTTTG
ATAATCTCATGACCAAAATCCCTTAACGTGAGTTTTCGTTCCACTGAGCGTCAGACCCCGTAGAAAAGAT
CAAAGGATCTTCTTGAGATCCTTTTTTTCTGCGCGTAATCTGCTGCTTGCAAACAAAAAAACCACCGCTA
CCAGCGGTGGTTTGTTTGCCGGATCAAGAGCTACCAACTCTTTTTCCGAAGGTAACTGGCTTCAGCAGAG
CGCAGATACCAAATACTGTTCTTCTAGTGTAGCCGTAGTTAGGCCACCACTTCAAGAACTCTGTAGCACC
GCCTACATACCTCGCTCTGCTAATCCTGTTACCAGTGGCTGCTGCCAGTGGCGATAAGTCGTGTCTTACC
GGGTTGGACTCAAGACGATAGTTACCGGATAAGGCGCAGCGGTCGGGCTGAACGGGGGGTTCGTGCACAC
AGCCCAGCTTGGAGCGAACGACCTACACCGAACTGAGATACCTACAGCGTGAGCTATGAGAAAGCGCCAC
GCTTCCCGAAGGGAGAAAGGCGGACAGGTATCCGGTAAGCGGCAGGGTCGGAACAGGAGAGCGCACGAGG
GAGCTTCCAGGGGGAAACGCCTGGTATCTTTATAGTCCTGTCGGGTTTCGCCACCTCTGACTTGAGCGTC
GATTTTTGTGATGCTCGTCAGGGGGGCGGAGCCTATGGAAAAACGCCAGCAACGCGGCCTTTTTACGGTT
CCTGGCCTTTTGCTGGCCTTTTGCTCACATGTTCTTTCCTGCGTTATCCCCTGATTCTGTGGATAACCGT
ATTACCGCCTTTGAGTGAGCTGATACCGCTCGCCGCAGCCGAACGACCGAGCGCAGCGAGTCAGTGAGCG
AGGAAGCGGAAGAGCGCCCAATACGCAAACCGCCTCTCCCCGCGCGTTGGCCGATTCATTAATGCAGCTG
TGGAATGTGTGTCAGTTAGGGTGTGGAAAGTCCCCAGGCTCCCCAGCAGGCAGAAGTATGCAAAGCATGC
ATCTCAATTAGTCAGCAACCAGGTGTGGAAAGTCCCCAGGCTCCCCAGCAGGCAGAAGTATGCAAAGCAT
GCATCTCAATTAGTCAGCAACCATAGTCCCGCCCCTAACTCCGCCCATCCCGCCCCTAACTCCGCCCAGT
TCCGCCCATTCTCCGCCCCATGGCTGACTAATTTTTTTTATTTATGCAGAGGCCGAGGCCGCCTCGGCCT
CTGAGCTATTCCAGAAGTAGTGAGGAGGCTTTTTTGGAGGCCTAGGCTTTTGCAAAAAGCTTGGACACAA
GACAGGCTTGCGAGATATGTTTGAGAATACCACTTTATCCCGCGTCAGGGAGAGGCAGTGCGTAAAAAGA
CGCGGACTCATGTGAAATACTGGTTTTTAGTGCGCCAGATCTCTATAATCTCGCGCAACCTATTTTCCCC
TCGAACACTTTTTAAGCCGTAGATAAACAGGCTGGGACACTTCACATGAGCGAAAAATACATCGTCACCT
GGGACATGTTGCAGATCCATGCACGTAAACTCGCAAGCCGACTGATGCCTTCTGAACAATGGAAAGGCAT
TATTGCCGTAAGCCGTGGCGGTCTGTACCGGGTGCGTTACTGGCGCGTGAACTGGGTATTCGTCATGTCG
ATACCGTTTGTATTTCCAGCTACGATCACGACAACCAGCGCGAGCTTAAAGTGCTGAAACGCGCAGAAGG
CGATGGCGAAGGCTTCATCGTTATTGATGACCTGGTGGATACCGGTGGTACTGCGGTTGCGATTCGTGAA
ATGTATCCAAAAGCGCACTTTGTCACCATCTTCGCAAAACCGGCTGGTCGTCCGCTGGTTGATGACTATG
TTGTTGATATCCCGCAAGATACCTGGATTGAACAGCCGTGGGATATGGGCGTCGTATTCGTCCCGCCAAT
CTCCGGTCGCTAATCTTTTCAACGCCTGGCACTGCCGGGCGTTGTTCTTTTTAACTTCAGGCGGGTTACA
ATAGTTTCCAGTAAGTATTCTGGAGGCTGCATCCATGACACAGGCAAACCTGAGCGAAACCCTGTTCAAA
CCCCGCTTTAAACATCCTGAAACCTCGACGCTAGTCCGCCGCTTTAATCACGGCGCACAACCGCCTGTGC
AGTCGGCCCTTGATGGTAAAACCATCCCTCACTGGTATCGCATGATTAACCGTCTGATGTGGATCTGGCG
CGGCATTGACCCACGCGAAATCCTCGACGTCCAGGCACGTATTGTGATGAGCGATGCCGAACGTACCGAC
GATGATTTATACGATACGGTGATTGGCTACCGTGGCGGCAACTGGATTTATGAGTGGGCCCCGGATCTTT
GTGAAGGAACCTTACTTCTGTGGTGTGACATAATTGGACAAACTACCTACAGAGATTTAAAGCTCTAAGG
TAAATATAAAATTTTTAAGTGTATAATGTGTTAAACTACTGATTCTAATTGTTTGTGTATTTTAGATTCC
AACCTATGGAACTGATGAATGGGAGCAGTGGTGGAATGCCTTTAATGAGGAAAACCTGTTTTGCTCAGAA
GAAATGCCATCTAGTGATGATGAGGCTACTGCTGACTCTCAACATTCTACTCCTCCAAAAAAGAAGAGAA
AGGTAGAAGACCCCAAGGACTTTCCTTCAGAATTGCTAAGTTTTTTGAGTCATGCTGTGTTTAGTAATAG
AACTCTTGCTTGCTTTGCTATTTACACCACAAAGGAAAAAGCTGCACTGCTATACAAGAAAATTATGGAA
AAATATTCTGTAACCTTTATAAGTAGGCATAACAGTTATAATCATAACATACTGTTTTTTCTTACTCCAC
ACAGGCATAGAGTGTCTGCTATTAATAACTATGCTCAAAAATTGTGTACCTTTAGCTTTTTAATTTGTAA
AGGGGTTAATAAGGAATATTTGATGTATAGTGCCTTGACTAGAGATCATAATCAGCCATACCACATTTGT
AGAGGTTTTACTTGCTTTAAAAAACCTCCCACACCTCCCCCTGAACCTGAAACATAAAATGAATGCAATT
GTTGTTGTTAACTTGTTTATTGCAGCTTATAATGGTTACAAATAAAGCAATAGCATCACAAATTTCACAA
ATAAAGCATTTTTTTCACTGCATTCTAGTTGTGGTTTGTCCAAACTCATCAATGTATCTTATCATGTCTG
GATCAACTGGATAACTCAAGCTAACCAAAATCATCCCAAACTTCCCACCCCATACCCTATTACCACTGCC
AATTACCTGTGGTTTCATTTACTCTAAACCTGTGATTCCTCTGAATTATTTTCATTTTAAAGAAATTGTA
TTTGTTAAATATGTACTACAAACTTAGTAGTTGGAAGGGCTAATTCACTCCCAAAGAAGACAAGATATCC
TTGATCTGTGGATCTACCACACACAAGGCTACTTCCCTGATTAGCAGAACTACACACCAGGGCCAGGGGT
CAGATATCCACTGACCTTTGGATGGTGCTACAAGCTAGTACCAGTTGAGCCAGATAAGGTAGAAGAGGCC
AATAAAGGAGAGAACACCAGCTTGTTACACCCTGTGAGCCTGCATGGGATGGATGACCCGGAGAGAGAAG
TGTTAGAGTGGAGGTTTGACAGCCGCCTAGCATTTCATCACGTGGCCCGAGAGCTGCATCCGGAGTACTT
CAAGAACTGCTGATATCGAGCTTGCTACAAGGGACTTTCCGCTGGGGACTTTCCAGGGAGGCGTGGCCTG
GGCGGGACTGGGGAGTGGCGAGCCCTCAGATCCTGCATATAAGCAGCTGCTTTTTGCCTGTACTGGGTCT
CTCTGGTTAGACCAGATCTGAGCCTGGGAGCTCTCTGGCTAACTAGGGAACCCACTGCTTAAGCCTCAAT
AAAGCTTGCCTTGAGTGCTTCAAGTAGTGTGTGCCCGTCTGTTGTGTGACTCTGGTAACTAGAGATCCCT
CAGACCCTTTTAGTCAGTGTGGAAAATCTCTAGCAGTGGCGCCCGAACAGGGACTTGAAAGCGAAAGGGA
AACCAGAGGAGCTCTCTCGACGCAGGACTCGGCTTGCTGAAGCGCGCACGGCAAGAGGCGAGGGGCGGCG
ACTGGTGAGTACGCCAAAAATTTTGACTAGCGGAGGCTAGAAGGAGAGAGATGGGTGCGAGAGCGTCAGT
ATTAAGCGGGGGAGAATTAGATCGCGATGGGAAAAAATTCGGTTAAGGCCAGGGGGAAAGAAAAAATATA
AATTAAAACATATAGTATGGGCAAGCAGGGAGCTAGAACGATTCGCAGTTAATCCTGGCCTGTTAGAAAC
ATCAGAAGGCTGTAGACAAATACTGGGACAGCTACAACCATCCCTTCAGACAGGATCAGAAGAACTTAGA
TCATTATATAATACAGTAGCAACCCTCTATTGTGTGCATCAAAGGATAGAGATAAAAGACACCAAGGAAG
CTTTAGACAAGATAGAGGAAGAGCAAAACAAAAGTAAGACCACCGCACAGCAAGCGGCCGCTGATCTTCA
GACCTGGAGGAGGAGATATGAGGGACAATTGGAGAAGTGAATTATATAAATATAAAGTAGTAAAAATTGA
ACCATTAGGAGTAGCACCCACCAAGGCAAAGAGAAGAGTGGTGCAGAGAGAAAAAAGAGCAGTGGGAATA
GGAGCTTTGTTCCTTGGGTTCTTGGGAGCAGCAGGAAGCACTATGGGCGCAGCGTCAATGACGCTGACGG
TACAGGCCAGACAATTATTGTCTGGTATAGTGCAGCAGCAGAACAATTTGCTGAAGGCTATTGAGGCGCA
ACAGCATCTGTTGCAACTCACAGTCTGGGGCATCAAGCAGCTCCAGGCAAGAATCCTGGCTGTGGAAAGA
TACCTAAAGGATCAACAGCTCCTGGGGATTTGGGGTTGCTCTGGAAAACTCATTTGCACCACTGCTGTGC
CTTGGAATGCTAGTTGGAGTAATAAATCTCTGGAACAGATTTGGAATCACACGACCTGGATGGAGTGGGA
CAGAGAAATTAACAATTACACAAGCTTAATACACTCCTTAATTGAAGAATCGCAAAACCAGCAAGAAAAG
AATGAACAAGAATTATTGGAATTAGATAAATGGGCAAGTTTG
