>Addgene plasmid #132702 | pCMJJ4-FOXO1-IRES-Thy1.1 | depositor partial sequence | sequence record 255133 | pCMJJ4-FOXO1-IRES-Thy1.1 sequence 11943 bps
TGGAAGGGCTAATTCACTCCCAAAGAAGACAAGATATCCTTGATCTGTGGATCTACCACACACAAGGCTA
CTTCCCTGATTAGCAGAACTACACACCAGGGCCAGGGGTCAGATATCCACTGACCTTTGGATGGTGCTAC
AAGCTAGTACCAGTTGAGCCAGATAAGGTAGAAGAGGCCAATAAAGGAGAGAACACCAGCTTGTTACACC
CTGTGAGCCTGCATGGGATGGATGACCCGGAGAGAGAAGTGTTAGAGTGGAGGTTTGACAGCCGCCTAGC
ATTTCATCACGTGGCCCGAGAGCTGCATCCGGAGTACTTCAAGAACTGCTGATATCGAGCTTGCTACAAG
GGACTTTCCGCTGGGGACTTTCCAGGGAGGCGTGGCCTGGGCGGGACTGGGGAGTGGCGAGCCCTCAGAT
CCTGCATATAAGCAGCTGCTTTTTGCCTGTACTGGGTCTCTCTGGTTAGACCAGATCTGAGCCTGGGAGC
TCTCTGGCTAACTAGGGAACCCACTGCTTAAGCCTCAATAAAGCTTGCCTTGAGTGCTTCAAGTAGTGTG
TGCCCGTCTGTTGTGTGACTCTGGTAACTAGAGATCCCTCAGACCCTTTTAGTCAGTGTGGAAAATCTCT
AGCAGTGGCGCCCGAACAGGGACTTGAAAGCGAAAGGGAAACCAGAGGAGCTCTCTCGACGCAGGACTCG
GCTTGCTGAAGCGCGCACGGCAAGAGGCGAGGGGCGGCGACTGGTGAGTACGCCAAAAATTTTGACTAGC
GGAGGCTAGAAGGAGAGAGATGGGTGCGAGAGCGTCAGTATTAAGCGGGGGAGAATTAGATCGCGATGGG
AAAAAATTCGGTTAAGGCCAGGGGGAAAGAAAAAATATAAATTAAAACATATAGTATGGGCAAGCAGGGA
GCTAGAACGATTCGCAGTTAATCCTGGCCTGTTAGAAACATCAGAAGGCTGTAGACAAATACTGGGACAG
CTACAACCATCCCTTCAGACAGGATCAGAAGAACTTAGATCATTATATAATACAGTAGCAACCCTCTATT
GTGTGCATCAAAGGATAGAGATAAAAGACACCAAGGAAGCTTTAGACAAGATAGAGGAAGAGCAAAACAA
AAGTAAGACCACCGCACAGCAAGCGGCCGCTGATCTTCAGACCTGGAGGAGGAGATATGAGGGACAATTG
GAGAAGTGAATTATATAAATATAAAGTAGTAAAAATTGAACCATTAGGAGTAGCACCCACCAAGGCAAAG
AGAAGAGTGGTGCAGAGAGAAAAAAGAGCAGTGGGAATAGGAGCTTTGTTCCTTGGGTTCTTGGGAGCAG
CAGGAAGCACTATGGGCGCAGCGTCAATGACGCTGACGGTACAGGCCAGACAATTATTGTCTGGTATAGT
GCAGCAGCAGAACAATTTGCTGAAGGCTATTGAGGCGCAACAGCATCTGTTGCAACTCACAGTCTGGGGC
ATCAAGCAGCTCCAGGCAAGAATCCTGGCTGTGGAAAGATACCTAAAGGATCAACAGCTCCTGGGGATTT
GGGGTTGCTCTGGAAAACTCATTTGCACCACTGCTGTGCCTTGGAATGCTAGTTGGAGTAATAAATCTCT
GGAACAGATTTGGAATCACACGACCTGGATGGAGTGGGACAGAGAAATTAACAATTACACAAGCTTAATA
CACTCCTTAATTGAAGAATCGCAAAACCAGCAAGAAAAGAATGAACAAGAATTATTGGAATTAGATAAAT
GGGCAAGTTTGTGGAATTGGTTTAACATAACAAATTGGCTGTGGTATATAAAATTATTCATAATGATAGT
AGGAGGCTTGGTAGGTTTAAGAATAGTTTTTGCTGTACTTTCTATAGTGAATAGAGTTAGGCAGGGATAT
TCACCATTATCGTTTCAGACCCACCTCCCAACCCCGAGGGGACCCGACAGGCCCGAAGGAATAGAAGAAG
AAGGTGGAGAGAGAGACAGAGACAGATCCATTCGATTAGTGAACGGATCTCGACGGTATCGATAAGCTTG
GGAGTTCCGCGTTACATAACTTACGGTAAATGGCCCGCCTGGCTGACCGCCCAACGACCCCCGCCCATTG
ACGTCAATAATGACGTATGTTCCCATAGTAACGCCAATAGGGACTTTCCATTGACGTCAATGGGTGGAGT
ATTTACGGTAAACTGCCCACTTGGCAGTACATCAAGTGTATCATATGCCAAGTACGCCCCCTATTGACGT
CAATGACGGTAAATGGCCCGCCTGGCATTATGCCCAGTACATGACCTTATGGGACTTTCCTACTTGGCAG
TACATCTACGTATTAGTCATCGCTATTACCATGGTGATGCGGTTTTGGCAGTACATCAATGGGCGTGGAT
AGCGGTTTGACTCACGGGGATTTCCAAGTCTCCACCCCATTGACGTCAATGGGAGTTTGTTTTGGCACCA
AAATCAACGGGACTTTCCAAAATGTCGTAACAACTCCGCCCCATTGACGCAAATGGGCGGTAGGCGTGTA
CGGTGGGAGGTCTATATAAGCAGAGCTCGTTTAGTGAACCGTCAGATCGCCTGGAGACGCCATCCACGCT
GTTTTGACCTCCATAGAAGACACCGACTCTAGCTAGAGGATCATTTAAATTTAATTAAGTTTGCCACCAT
GGCCGAGGCGCCTCAGGTGGTGGAGATCGACCCGGACTTCGAGCCGCTGCCCCGGCCGCGCTCGTGCACC
TGGCCGCTGCCCAGGCCGGAGTTTAGCCAGTCCAACTCGGCCACCTCCAGCCCGGCGCCGTCGGGCAGCG
CGGCTGCCAACCCCGACGCCGCGGCGGGCCTGCCCTCGGCCTCGGCTGCCGCTGTCAGCGCCGACTTCAT
GAGCAACCTGAGCTTGCTGGAGGAGAGCGAGGACTTCCCGCAGGCGCCCGGCTCCGTGGCGGCGGCGGTG
GCGGCGGCGGCCGCCGCGGCCGCCACCGGGGGGCTGTGCGGGGACTTCCAGGGCCCGGAGGCGGGCTGCC
TGCACCCAGCGCCACCGCAGCCCCCGCCGCCCGGGCCGCTGTCGCAGCACCCGCCGGTGCCCCCCGCCGC
CGCTGGGCCGCTCGCGGGGCAGCCGCGCAAGAGCAGCTCGTCCCGCCGCAACGCGTGGGGCAACCTGTCC
TACGCCGACCTCATCACCAAGGCCATCGAGAGCTCGGCGGAGAAGCGGCTCACGCTGTCGCAGATCTACG
AGTGGATGGTCAAGAGCGTGCCCTACTTCAAGGATAAGGGTGACAGCAACAGCTCGGCGGGCTGGAAGAA
TTCAATTCGTCATAATCTGTCCCTACACAGCAAGTTCATTCGTGTGCAGAATGAAGGAACTGGAAAAAGT
TCTTGGTGGATGCTCAATCCAGAGGGTGGCAAGAGCGGGAAATCTCCTAGGAGAAGAGCTGCATCCATGG
ACAACAACAGTAAATTTGCTAAGAGCCGAAGCCGAGCTGCCAAGAAGAAAGCATCTCTCCAGTCTGGCCA
GGAGGGTGCTGGGGACAGCCCTGGATCACAGTTTTCCAAATGGCCTGCAAGCCCTGGCTCTCACAGCAAT
GATGACTTTGATAACTGGAGTACATTTCGCCCTCGAACTAGCTCAAATGCTAGTACTATTAGTGGGAGAC
TCTCACCCATTATGACCGAACAGGATGATCTTGGAGAAGGGGATGTGCATTCTATGGTGTACCCGCCATC
TGCCGCAAAGATGGCCTCTACTTTACCCAGTCTGTCTGAGATAAGCAATCCCGAAAACATGGAAAATCTT
TTGGATAATCTCAACCTTCTCTCATCACCAACATCATTAACTGTTTCGACCCAGTCCTCACCTGGCACCA
TGATGCAGCAGACGCCGTGCTACTCGTTTGCGCCACCAAACACCAGTTTGAATTCACCCAGCCCAAACTA
CCAAAAATATACATATGGCCAATCCAGCATGAGCCCTTTGCCCCAGATGCCTATACAAACACTTCAGGAC
AATAAGTCGAGTTATGGAGGTATGAGTCAGTATAACTGTGCGCCTGGACTCTTGAAGGAGTTGCTGACTT
CTGACTCTCCTCCCCATAATGACATTATGACACCAGTTGATCCTGGGGTAGCCCAGCCCAACAGCCGGGT
TCTGGGCCAGAACGTCATGATGGGCCCTAATTCGGTCATGTCAACCTATGGCAGCCAGGCATCTCATAAC
AAAATGATGAATCCCAGCTCCCATACCCACCCTGGACATGCTCAGCAGACATCTGCAGTTAACGGGCGTC
CCCTGCCCCACACGGTAAGCACCATGCCCCACACCTCGGGTATGAACCGCCTGACCCAAGTGAAGACACC
TGTACAAGTGCCTCTGCCCCACCCCATGCAGATGAGTGCCCTGGGGGGCTACTCCTCCGTGAGCAGCTGC
AATGGCTATGGCAGAATGGGCCTTCTCCACCAGGAGAAGCTCCCAAGTGACTTGGATGGCATGTTCATTG
AGCGCTTAGACTGTGACATGGAATCCATCATTCGGAATGACCTCATGGATGGAGATACATTGGATTTTAA
CTTTGACAATGTGTTGCCCAACCAAAGCTTCCCACACAGTGTCAAGACAACGACACATAGCTGGGTGTCA
GGCTAAGGATCCAAACGATCCCCTCGACGGTATCGATAAGCTTGATATCGAATTCCGCCCCCCCCCCTAA
CGTTACTGGCCGAAGCCGCTTGGAATAAGGCCGGTGTGCGTTTGTCTATATGTTATTTTCCACCATATTG
CCGTCTTTTGGCAATGTGAGGGCCCGGAAACCTGGCCCTGTCTTCTTGACGAGCATTCCTAGGGGTCTTT
CCCCTCTCGCCAAAGGAATGCAAGGTCTGTTGAATGTCGTGAAGGAAGCAGTTCCTCTGGAAGCTTCTTG
AAGACAAACAACGTCTGTAGCGACCCTTTGCAGGCAGCGGAACCCCCCACCTGGCGACAGGTGCCTCTGC
GGCCAAAAGCCACGTGTATAAGATACACCTGCAAAGGCGGCACAACCCCAGTGCCACGTTGTGAGTTGGA
TAGTTGTGGAAAGAGTCAAATGGCTCTCCTCAAGCGTATTCAACAAGGGGCTGAAGGATGCCCAGAAGGT
ACCCCATTGTATGGGATCTGATCTGGGGCCTCGGTGCACATGCTTTACATGTGTTTAGTCGAGGTTAAAA
AAACGTCTAGGCCCCCCGAACCACGGGGACGTGGTTTTCCTTTGAAAAACACGATGATAATATGGCCACA
ACCATGGGTCTTTTCTGCAGTCACCGTCCTCGAGGCACCATGAACCCAGCCATCAGCGTCGCTCTCCTGC
TCTCAGTCTTGCAGGTGTCCCGAGGGCAGAAGGTGACCAGCCTGACAGCCTGCCTGGTGAACCAAAACCT
TCGCCTGGACTGCCGCCATGAGAATAACACCAAGGATAACTCCATCCAGCATGAGTTCAGCCTGACCCGA
GAGAAGAGGAAGCACGTGCTCTCAGGCACCCTTGGGATACCCGAGCACACGTACCGCTCCCGCGTCACCC
TCTCCAACCAGCCCTATATCAAGGTCCTTACCCTAGCCAACTTCACCACCAAGGATGAGGGCGACTACTT
TTGTGAGCTTCGCGTCTCGGGCGCGAATCCCATGAGCTCCAATAAAAGTATCAGTGTGTATAGAGACAAG
CTGGTCAAGTGTGGCGGCATAAGCCTGCTGGTTCAGAACACATCCTGGATGCTGCTGCTGCTGCTTTCCC
TCTCCCTCCTCCAAGCCCTGGACTTCATTTCTCTGTGACGCGAATTCGATATCAAGCTTATCGATAATCA
ACCTCTGGATTACAAAATTTGTGAAAGATTGACTGGTATTCTTAACTATGTTGCTCCTTTTACGCTATGT
GGATACGCTGCTTTAATGCCTTTGTATCATGCTATTGCTTCCCGTATGGCTTTCATTTTCTCCTCCTTGT
ATAAATCCTGGTTGCTGTCTCTTTATGAGGAGTTGTGGCCCGTTGTCAGGCAACGTGGCGTGGTGTGCAC
TGTGTTTGCTGACGCAACCCCCACTGGTTGGGGCATTGCCACCACCTGTCAGCTCCTTTCCGGGACTTTC
GCTTTCCCCCTCCCTATTGCCACGGCGGAACTCATCGCCGCCTGCCTTGCCCGCTGCTGGACAGGGGCTC
GGCTGTTGGGCACTGACAATTCCGTGGTGTTGTCGGGGAAATCATCGTCCTTTCCTTGGCTGCTCGCCTG
TGTTGCCACCTGGATTCTGCGCGGGACGTCCTTCTGCTACGTCCCTTCGGCCCTCAATCCAGCGGACCTT
CCTTCCCGCGGCCTGCTGCCGGCTCTGCGGCCTCTTCCGCGTCTTCGCCTTCGCCCTCAGACGAGTCGGA
TCTCCCTTTGGGCCGCCTCCCCGCATCGATACCGTCGACCTCGAGGGAATTAATTCGAGCTCGGTACCTT
TAAGACCAATGACTTACAAGGCAGCTGTAGATCTTAGCCACTTTTTAAAAGAAAAGGGGGGACTGGAAGG
GCTAATTCACTCCCAACGAAGACAAGATCTGCTTTTTGCTTGTACTGGGTCTCTCTGGTTAGACCAGATC
TGAGCCTGGGAGCTCTCTGGCTAACTAGGGAACCCACTGCTTAAGCCTCAATAAAGCTTGCCTTGAGTGC
TTCAAGTAGTGTGTGCCCGTCTGTTGTGTGACTCTGGTAACTAGAGATCCCTCAGACCCTTTTAGTCAGT
GTGGAAAATCTCTAGCAGCATCTAGAATTAATTCCGTGTATTCTATAGTGTCACCTAAATCGTATGTGTA
TGATACATAAGGTTATGTATTAATTGTAGCCGCGTTCTAACGACAATATGTACAAGCCTAATTGTGTAGC
ATCTGGCTTACTGAAGCAGACCCTATCATCTCTCTCGTAAACTGCCGTCAGAGTCGGTTTGGTTGGACGA
ACCTTCTGAGTTTCTGGTAACGCCGTCCCGCACCCGGAAATGGTCAGCGAACCAATCAGCAGGGTCATCG
CTAGCCAGATCCTCTACGCCGGACGCATCGTGGCCGGCATCACCGGCGCCACAGGTGCGGTTGCTGGCGC
CTATATCGCCGACATCACCGATGGGGAAGATCGGGCTCGCCACTTCGGGCTCATGAGCGCTTGTTTCGGC
GTGGGTATGGTGGCAGGCCCCGTGGCCGGGGGACTGTTGGGCGCCATCTCCTTGCATGCACCATTCCTTG
CGGCGGCGGTGCTCAACGGCCTCAACCTACTACTGGGCTGCTTCCTAATGCAGGAGTCGCATAAGGGAGA
GCGTCGAATGGTGCACTCTCAGTACAATCTGCTCTGATGCCGCATAGTTAAGCCAGCCCCGACACCCGCC
AACACCCGCTGACGCGCCCTGACGGGCTTGTCTGCTCCCGGCATCCGCTTACAGACAAGCTGTGACCGTC
TCCGGGAGCTGCATGTGTCAGAGGTTTTCACCGTCATCACCGAAACGCGCGAGACGAAAGGGCCTCGTGA
TACGCCTATTTTTATAGGTTAATGTCATGATAATAATGGTTTCTTAGACGTCAGGTGGCACTTTTCGGGG
AAATGTGCGCGGAACCCCTATTTGTTTATTTTTCTAAATACATTCAAATATGTATCCGCTCATGAGACAA
TAACCCTGATAAATGCTTCAATAATATTGAAAAAGGAAGAGTATGAGTATTCAACATTTCCGTGTCGCCC
TTATTCCCTTTTTTGCGGCATTTTGCCTTCCTGTTTTTGCTCACCCAGAAACGCTGGTGAAAGTAAAAGA
TGCTGAAGATCAGTTGGGTGCACGAGTGGGTTACATCGAACTGGATCTCAACAGCGGTAAGATCCTTGAG
AGTTTTCGCCCCGAAGAACGTTTTCCAATGATGAGCACTTTTAAAGTTCTGCTATGTGGCGCGGTATTAT
CCCGTATTGACGCCGGGCAAGAGCAACTCGGTCGCCGCATACACTATTCTCAGAATGACTTGGTTGAGTA
CTCACCAGTCACAGAAAAGCATCTTACGGATGGCATGACAGTAAGAGAATTATGCAGTGCTGCCATAACC
ATGAGTGATAACACTGCGGCCAACTTACTTCTGACAACGATCGGAGGACCGAAGGAGCTAACCGCTTTTT
TGCACAACATGGGGGATCATGTAACTCGCCTTGATCGTTGGGAACCGGAGCTGAATGAAGCCATACCAAA
CGACGAGCGTGACACCACGATGCCTGTAGCAATGGCAACAACGTTGCGCAAACTATTAACTGGCGAACTA
CTTACTCTAGCTTCCCGGCAACAATTAATAGACTGGATGGAGGCGGATAAAGTTGCAGGACCACTTCTGC
GCTCGGCCCTTCCGGCTGGCTGGTTTATTGCTGATAAATCTGGAGCCGGTGAGCGTGGGTCTCGCGGTAT
CATTGCAGCACTGGGGCCAGATGGTAAGCCCTCCCGTATCGTAGTTATCTACACGACGGGGAGTCAGGCA
ACTATGGATGAACGAAATAGACAGATCGCTGAGATAGGTGCCTCACTGATTAAGCATTGGTAACTGTCAG
ACCAAGTTTACTCATATATACTTTAGATTGATTTAAAACTTCATTTTTAATTTAAAAGGATCTAGGTGAA
GATCCTTTTTGATAATCTCATGACCAAAATCCCTTAACGTGAGTTTTCGTTCCACTGAGCGTCAGACCCC
GTAGAAAAGATCAAAGGATCTTCTTGAGATCCTTTTTTTCTGCGCGTAATCTGCTGCTTGCAAACAAAAA
AACCACCGCTACCAGCGGTGGTTTGTTTGCCGGATCAAGAGCTACCAACTCTTTTTCCGAAGGTAACTGG
CTTCAGCAGAGCGCAGATACCAAATACTGTTCTTCTAGTGTAGCCGTAGTTAGGCCACCACTTCAAGAAC
TCTGTAGCACCGCCTACATACCTCGCTCTGCTAATCCTGTTACCAGTGGCTGCTGCCAGTGGCGATAAGT
CGTGTCTTACCGGGTTGGACTCAAGACGATAGTTACCGGATAAGGCGCAGCGGTCGGGCTGAACGGGGGG
TTCGTGCACACAGCCCAGCTTGGAGCGAACGACCTACACCGAACTGAGATACCTACAGCGTGAGCTATGA
GAAAGCGCCACGCTTCCCGAAGGGAGAAAGGCGGACAGGTATCCGGTAAGCGGCAGGGTCGGAACAGGAG
AGCGCACGAGGGAGCTTCCAGGGGGAAACGCCTGGTATCTTTATAGTCCTGTCGGGTTTCGCCACCTCTG
ACTTGAGCGTCGATTTTTGTGATGCTCGTCAGGGGGGCGGAGCCTATGGAAAAACGCCAGCAACGCGGCC
TTTTTACGGTTCCTGGCCTTTTGCTGGCCTTTTGCTCACATGTTCTTTCCTGCGTTATCCCCTGATTCTG
TGGATAACCGTATTACCGCCTTTGAGTGAGCTGATACCGCTCGCCGCAGCCGAACGACCGAGCGCAGCGA
GTCAGTGAGCGAGGAAGCGGAAGAGCGCCCAATACGCAAACCGCCTCTCCCCGCGCGTTGGCCGATTCAT
TAATGCAGCTGTGGAATGTGTGTCAGTTAGGGTGTGGAAAGTCCCCAGGCTCCCCAGCAGGCAGAAGTAT
GCAAAGCATGCATCTCAATTAGTCAGCAACCAGGTGTGGAAAGTCCCCAGGCTCCCCAGCAGGCAGAAGT
ATGCAAAGCATGCATCTCAATTAGTCAGCAACCATAGTCCCGCCCCTAACTCCGCCCATCCCGCCCCTAA
CTCCGCCCAGTTCCGCCCATTCTCCGCCCCATGGCTGACTAATTTTTTTTATTTATGCAGAGGCCGAGGC
CGCCTCGGCCTCTGAGCTATTCCAGAAGTAGTGAGGAGGCTTTTTTGGAGGCCTAGGCTTTTGCAAAAAG
CTTGGACACAAGACAGGCTTGCGAGATATGTTTGAGAATACCACTTTATCCCGCGTCAGGGAGAGGCAGT
GCGTAAAAAGACGCGGACTCATGTGAAATACTGGTTTTTAGTGCGCCAGATCTCTATAATCTCGCGCAAC
CTATTTTCCCCTCGAACACTTTTTAAGCCGTAGATAAACAGGCTGGGACACTTCACATGAGCGAAAAATA
CATCGTCACCTGGGACATGTTGCAGATCCATGCACGTAAACTCGCAAGCCGACTGATGCCTTCTGAACAA
TGGAAAGGCATTATTGCCGTAAGCCGTGGCGGTCTGTACCGGGTGCGTTACTGGCGCGTGAACTGGGTAT
TCGTCATGTCGATACCGTTTGTATTTCCAGCTACGATCACGACAACCAGCGCGAGCTTAAAGTGCTGAAA
CGCGCAGAAGGCGATGGCGAAGGCTTCATCGTTATTGATGACCTGGTGGATACCGGTGGTACTGCGGTTG
CGATTCGTGAAATGTATCCAAAAGCGCACTTTGTCACCATCTTCGCAAAACCGGCTGGTCGTCCGCTGGT
TGATGACTATGTTGTTGATATCCCGCAAGATACCTGGATTGAACAGCCGTGGGATATGGGCGTCGTATTC
GTCCCGCCAATCTCCGGTCGCTAATCTTTTCAACGCCTGGCACTGCCGGGCGTTGTTCTTTTTAACTTCA
GGCGGGTTACAATAGTTTCCAGTAAGTATTCTGGAGGCTGCATCCATGACACAGGCAAACCTGAGCGAAA
CCCTGTTCAAACCCCGCTTTAAACATCCTGAAACCTCGACGCTAGTCCGCCGCTTTAATCACGGCGCACA
ACCGCCTGTGCAGTCGGCCCTTGATGGTAAAACCATCCCTCACTGGTATCGCATGATTAACCGTCTGATG
TGGATCTGGCGCGGCATTGACCCACGCGAAATCCTCGACGTCCAGGCACGTATTGTGATGAGCGATGCCG
AACGTACCGACGATGATTTATACGATACGGTGATTGGCTACCGTGGCGGCAACTGGATTTATGAGTGGGC
CCCGGATCTTTGTGAAGGAACCTTACTTCTGTGGTGTGACATAATTGGACAAACTACCTACAGAGATTTA
AAGCTCTAAGGTAAATATAAAATTTTTAAGTGTATAATGTGTTAAACTACTGATTCTAATTGTTTGTGTA
TTTTAGATTCCAACCTATGGAACTGATGAATGGGAGCAGTGGTGGAATGCCTTTAATGAGGTAAACCTGT
TTTGCTCAGAAGAAAATGCCATCTAGTGATGATGAGGCTACTGCTGACTCTCAACATTCTACTCCTCCAA
AAAAGAAGAGAAAGGTAGAAGACCCCAAGGACTTTCCTTCAGAATTGCTAAGTTTTTTGAGTCATGCTGT
GTTTAGTAATAGAACTCTTGCTTGCTTTGCTATTTACACCACAAAGGAAAAAGCTGCACTGCTATACAAG
AAAATTATGGAAAAATATTCTGTAACCTTTATAAGTAGGCATAACAGTTATAATCATAACATACTGTTTT
TTCTTACTCCACACAGGCATAGAGTGTCTGCTATTAATAACTATGCTCAAAAATTGTGTACCTTTAGCTT
TTTAATTTGTAAAGGGGTTAATAAGGAATATTTGATGTATAGTGCCTTGACTAGAGATCATAATCAGCCA
TACCACATTTGTAGAGGTTTTACTTGCTTTAAAAAACCTCCCACACCTCCCCCTGAACCTGAAACATAAA
ATGAATGCAATTGTTGTTGTTAACTTGTTTATTGCAGCTTATAATGGTTACAAATAAAGCAATAGCATCA
CAAATTTCACAAATAAAGCATTTTTTTCACTGCATTCTAGTTGTGGTTTGTCCAAACTCATCAATGTATC
TTATCATGTCTGGATCAACTGGATAACTCAAGCTAACCAAAATCATCCCAAACTTCCCACCCCATACCCT
ATTACCACTGCCAATTACCTGTGGTTTCATTTACTCTAAACCCTGTGATTCCTCTGAATTATTTTCATTT
TAAAGAAATTGTATTTGTTAAATATGTACTACAAACTTAGTAG
